Addgene plasmid #66976: pcDNA3 Flag Fli1
Purpose: Expression plasmid for mouse Fli1; adds Flag tag to the N-terminus of protein
Depositing lab: Christopher Vakoc. Depositing organization: Cold Spring Harbor Laboratory. Publication: BET Bromodomain Inhibition Suppresses the Function of Hematopoietic Transcription Factors in Acute Myeloid Leukemia. Roe JS, Mercan F, Rivera K, Pappin DJ, Vakoc CR. Mol Cell. 2015 May 12. pii: S1097-2765(15)00267-1. doi: 10.1016/j.molcel.2015.04.011. PubMed 25982114.
Backbone
  Vector backbone: pcDNA3
  Backbone manufacturer: Invitrogen
  Backbone size w/o insert (bp): 5400
  Total vector size (bp): 6759
  Vector type: Mammalian Expression
Growth in bacteria
  Bacterial resistance: Ampicillin, 100 μg/mL
  Growth temperature: 37°C
  Growth strain: DH5alpha
  Copy number: High Copy
Gene/Insert
  Gene/Insert name: Fli1
  Species: M. musculus (mouse)
  Insert size (bp): 1359
  Entrez Gene: Fli1 (a.k.a. EWSR2, Fli-1, SIC-1, Sic1)
  Promoter: CMV
  Tag / fusion protein: Flag (N terminal on insert)
  Cloning method: Restriction Enzyme; 5′ cloning site BamHI (destroyed during cloning); 3′ cloning site XhoI (not destroyed)
  Sequencing primers: 5′ T7; 3′ SP6
Terms and licenses: Academic/Nonprofit Terms; Industry Terms: Not Available to Industry
How to cite: pcDNA3 Flag Fli1 was a gift from Christopher Vakoc (Addgene plasmid # 66976 ; http://n2t.net/addgene:66976 ; RRID:Addgene_66976)
