[The description below was written by a language model from this plasmid's Addgene catalogue record.]
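Description:
pcDNA3 Flag Fli1 is a mammalian expression plasmid built on the Invitrogen pcDNA3 backbone (about 5.4 kb), carrying a 1,359 bp mouse (M. musculus) Fli1 insert for a total size of roughly 6.8 kb. It is maintained in E. coli as a high-copy plasmid under ampicillin selection. The record does not include a feature table, so other backbone elements are not itemised. The standard pcDNA3 backbone normally also carries a neomycin resistance cassette for G418 selection in mammalian cells and a polyadenylation signal downstream of the cloning site, but neither is confirmed by the fields given here.

Fli1 expression is driven by the CMV promoter, a strong constitutive viral promoter suited to high-level transient expression in transfected mammalian cells. A Flag epitope is fused to the N-terminus of the protein, allowing detection or immunoprecipitation with anti-Flag antibodies without the need for a Fli1-specific reagent. The insert was placed by restriction cloning between BamHI at the 5′ end, a site destroyed in the process, and XhoI at the 3′ end, which remains intact. It is flanked by T7 and SP6 primer sites that can be used to sequence across the junctions.

Fli1 is an ETS-family transcription factor with roles in hematopoietic cells. The plasmid was deposited in connection with work on how BET bromodomain inhibition affects hematopoietic transcription factor function in acute myeloid leukemia. It is a tool for ectopic expression of tagged mouse Fli1, for example in protein interaction or transcriptional activity studies, although the record itself states only that it is an expression plasmid for the Flag-tagged protein.
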