>Addgene plasmid #66976 | pcDNA3 Flag Fli1 | addgene partial sequence | sequence record 119184 | CMV-F 5'-CGCAAATGGGCGGTAGGCGTG-3'
CTATATAAGCAGAGCTCTCTGGCTAACTAGAGAACCCACTGCTTACTGGCTTATCGAAATTAATACGACT
CACTATAGGGAGACCCAAGCTTGGTACCGAGCTCGGATCTGCCAGCATGGACTACAAAGACGATGACGAC
AAGGACGGGACTATTAAGGAGGCTCTGTCTGTGGTGAGTGACGATCAGTCCCTTTTTGATTCAGCATACG
GAGCGGCAGCCCATCTCCCCAAGGCAGATATGACTGCTTCGGGGAGTCCTGACTACGGGCAGCCCCACAA
AATCAACCCCCTGCCACCGCAGCAGGAGTGGATCAACCAGCCAGTGAGAGTCAATGTCAAGCGGGAGTAT
GACCACATGAATGGATCCAGGGAGTCTCCGGTGGACTGCAGTGTCAGCAAATGTAACAAGCTGGTGGGCG
GAGGCGAAGCCAACCCCATGAACTATAATAGCTACATGGATGAGAAGAACGGCCCCCCTCCTCCCAACAT
GACCACCAACGAACGGAGAGTCATTGTGCCTGCAGACCCCACACTGTGGACACAGGAGCACGTTCGACAG
TGGCTGGAGTGGGCTATAAAGGAATACGGATTGATGGAGATTGACACTTCCTTCTTCCAGAACATGGATG
GCAAGGAATTGTGTAAAATGAACAAGGAGGACTTCCTCCGAGCCACCTCCGCCTACAACACAGAAGTGCT
GTTGTCGCACCTCAGTTACCTCAGGGAAAGTTCACTGCTGGCCTATAACACAACCTCCCATACAGACCAG
TCCTCACGACTGAATGTCAAGGAAGACCCTTCTTATGACTCTGTCAGGAGAGGAGCATGGAACAATAATA
TGAACTCTGGCCTCAACAAAAGTCCTCTCCTTGGAGGATCACAGACCATGGGCAAGAACACTGAGCAGCG
GCCCCAGCCAGATCCTTATCAGATCCTGGGGCCAACCAGCAGCCGCCTAGCAAACCCTGGGAGTGGGCAG
ATCCAGCTGTGGCAGTTTCTCCTGGAACTACTGTCCGA
