>Addgene plasmid #66976 | pcDNA3 Flag Fli1 | addgene partial sequence | sequence record 119185 | F1ori-R 5'-AGGGAAGAAAGCGAAAGGAG-3'
[74 nt withheld, positions 1-74]
GGGGATACCCCCTAGAGCCCCAGCTGGTTCTTTCCGCCTCAGAAGCCATAGAGCCCACCGCATCCCCAGC
ATGCCTGCTATTGTCTTCCCAATCCTCCCCCTTGCTGTCCTGCCCCACCCCACCCCCCAGAATAGAATGA
CACCTACTCAGACAATGCGATGCAATTTCCTCATTTTATTAGGAAAGGACAGTGGGAGTGGCACCTTCCA
GGGTCAAGGAAGGCACGGGGGAGGGGCAAACAACAGATGGCTGGCAACTAGAAGGCACAGTCGAGGCTGA
TCAGCGAGCTCTAGCATTTAGGTGACACTATAGAATAGGGCCCTCTAGATGCATGCTCGAGCTAGTAGTA
GCTGCCTAAGTGTGAAGGCACGTGGGTGTTAGGATGGCGGGGGACACTGGGGTTTGGATAGATCCCAGCA
GTGGGGGAGGTCCAGTATTGTGATGCTGCTCCAAAGAAGCTGGAGGAGGTGACAGGCATGGAGGATGGGT
GAGACGGGACAAAGTTCACCTTCTGTTGATGGGCATGGTAGGAAGGCATGTAGGAGATATCAGAGGGATA
CTTGTACATGGATGTCTCTGTTGGATGTGGCTGCAGGGCCTGGGCAATGCCATGGAAGTCAAACTTGTAG
GCATACCTTTTGCCATGCACTTTGGTCATAATGTTTTTGTCATAGTAGTATCGGAGGGCCCGGCTCAGCT
TGTCATAATTCATGTTGGGCTTGCTCTTCCGCTCTCCCCAGCGCCTGGCCACCTCATCAGGGTCCGTCAT
TTTGAACTCCCCGTTGGTCCCCTCCCAGGTGATACAGCTGGCGTTGGCGCTGTCGGACAGTAGTTCCAGG
AGAAACTGCCACAGCTGGATCTGCCCACTCCCAGGGTTTGCTAGGCGGCTGCTGGTTGGCCCCA
